>Addgene plasmid #142839 | TFORF1737 | addgene full sequence | sequence record 396034 | Addgene NGS Result
TTAATGTAGTCTTATGCAATACTCTTGTAGTCTTGCAACATGGTAACGATGAGTTAGCAACATGCCTTAC
AAGGAGAGAAAAAGCACCGTGCATGCCGATTGGTGGAAGTAAGGTGGTACGATCGTGCCTTATTAGGAAG
GCAACAGACGGGTCTGACATGGATTGGACGAACCACTGAATTGCCGCATTGCAGAGATATTGTATTTAAG
TGCCTAGCTCGATACATAAACGGGTCTCTCTGGTTAGACCAGATCTGAGCCTGGGAGCTCTCTGGCTAAC
TAGGGAACCCACTGCTTAAGCCTCAATAAAGCTTGCCTTGAGTGCTTCAAGTAGTGTGTGCCCGTCTGTT
GTGTGACTCTGGTAACTAGAGATCCCTCAGACCCTTTTAGTCAGTGTGGAAAATCTCTAGCAGTGGCGCC
CGAACAGGGACTTGAAAGCGAAAGGGAAACCAGAGGAGCTCTCTCGACGCAGGACTCGGCTTGCTGAAGC
GCGCACGGCAAGAGGCGAGGGGCGGCGACTGGTGAGTACGCCAAAAATTTTGACTAGCGGAGGCTAGAAG
GAGAGAGATGGGTGCGAGAGCGTCAGTATTAAGCGGGGGAGAATTAGATCGCGATGGGAAAAAATTCGGT
TAAGGCCAGGGGGAAAGAAAAAATATAAATTAAAACATATAGTATGGGCAAGCAGGGAGCTAGAACGATT
CGCAGTTAATCCTGGCCTGTTAGAAACATCAGAAGGCTGTAGACAAATACTGGGACAGCTACAACCATCC
CTTCAGACAGGATCAGAAGAACTTAGATCATTATATAATACAGTAGCAACCCTCTATTGTGTGCATCAAA
GGATAGAGATAAAAGACACCAAGGAAGCTTTAGACAAGATAGAGGAAGAGCAAAACAAAAGTAAGACCAC
CGCACAGCAAGCGGCCGCTGATCTTCAGACCTGGAGGAGGAGATATGAGGGACAATTGGAGAAGTGAATT
ATATAAATATAAAGTAGTAAAAATTGAACCATTAGGAGTAGCACCCACCAAGGCAAAGAGAAGAGTGGTG
CAGAGAGAAAAAAGAGCAGTGGGAATAGGAGCTTTGTTCCTTGGGTTCTTGGGAGCAGCAGGAAGCACTA
TGGGCGCAGCGTCAATGACGCTGACGGTACAGGCCAGACAATTATTGTCTGGTATAGTGCAGCAGCAGAA
CAATTTGCTGAGGGCTATTGAGGCGCAACAGCATCTGTTGCAACTCACAGTCTGGGGCATCAAGCAGCTC
CAGGCAAGAATCCTGGCTGTGGAAAGATACCTAAAGGATCAACAGCTCCTGGGGATTTGGGGTTGCTCTG
GAAAACTCATTTGCACCACTGCTGTGCCTTGGAATGCTAGTTGGAGTAATAAATCTCTGGAACAGATTTG
GAATCACACGACCTGGATGGAGTGGGACAGAGAAATTAACAATTACACAAGCTTAATACACTCCTTAATT
GAAGAATCGCAAAACCAGCAAGAAAAGAATGAACAAGAATTATTGGAATTAGATAAATGGGCAAGTTTGT
GGAATTGGTTTAACATAACAAATTGGCTGTGGTATATAAAATTATTCATAATGATAGTAGGAGGCTTGGT
AGGTTTAAGAATAGTTTTTGCTGTACTTTCTATAGTGAATAGAGTTAGGCAGGGATATTCACCATTATCG
TTTCAGACCCACCTCCCAACCCCGAGGGGACCCATGCATTGCATCTCAATTAGTCAGCAACCAGGTGTGG
AAAGTCCCCAGGCTCCCCAGCAGGCAGAAGTATGCAAAGCATGCGTCTCAATTAGTCAGCAACCATAGTC
CCGCCCCTAACTCCGCCCATCCCGCCCCTAACTCCGCCCAGTTCCGCCCATTCTCCGCCCCATGGCTGAC
TAATTTTTTTTATTTATGCAGAGGCCGAGGCCGCCTCGGCCTCTGAGCTATTCCAGAAGTAGTGAGGAGG
CTTTTTTGGAGGCCTAGGCTTTTGCAAAAAGCTTTCTAGAGGTACCACCGGAGCTTACCATGACCGAGTA
CAAGCCCACGGTGCGCCTCGCCACCCGCGACGACGTCCCCAGGGCCGTACGCACCCTCGCCGCCGCGTTC
GCCGACTACCCCGCCACGCGCCACACCGTCGATCCGGACCGCCACATCGAGCGGGTCACCGAGCTGCAAG
AACTCTTCCTCACGCGCGTCGGGCTCGACATCGGCAAGGTGTGGGTCGCGGACGACGGCGCCGCCGTGGC
GGTCTGGACCACGCCGGAGAGCGTCGAAGCGGGGGCGGTGTTCGCCGAGATCGGCCCGCGCATGGCCGAG
TTGAGCGGTTCCCGGCTGGCCGCGCAGCAACAGATGGAAGGCCTCCTGGCGCCGCACCGGCCCAAGGAGC
CCGCGTGGTTCCTGGCCACCGTCGGCGTCTCGCCCGACCACCAGGGCAAGGGTCTGGGCAGCGCCGTCGT
GCTCCCCGGAGTGGAGGCGGCCGAGCGCGCCGGGGTGCCCGCCTTCCTGGAGACCTCCGCGCCCCGCAAC
CTCCCCTTCTACGAGCGGCTCGGCTTCACCGTCACCGCCGACGTCGAGGTGCCCGAAGGACCGCGCACCT
GGTGCATGACCCGCAAGCCCGGTGCCAGTTAACGAATTCTAGATCTTGAGACAAATGGCAGTATTCATCC
ACAATTTTAAAAGAAAAGGGGGGATTGGGGGGTACAGTGCAGGGGAAAGAATAGTAGACATAATAGCAAC
AGACATACAAACTAAAGAATTACAAAAACAAATTACAAAAATTCAAAATTTTCGGGTTTATTACAGGGAC
AGCAGAGATCCACTTTGGCGCCGGCTCGAGGCCTGCAGGTGCAAAGATGGATAAAGTTTTAAACAGAGAG
GAATCTTTGCAGCTAATGGACCTTCTAGGTCTTGAAAGGAGTGGGAATTGGCTCCGGTGCCCGTCAGTGG
GCAGAGCGCACATCGCCCACAGTCCCCGAGAAGTTGGGGGGAGGGGTCGGCAATTGAACCGGTGCCTAGA
GAAGGTGGCGCGGGGTAAACTGGGAAAGTGATGTCGTGTACTGGCTCCGCCTTTTTCCCGAGGGTGGGGG
AGAACCGTATATAAGTGCAGTAGTCGCCGTGAACGTTCTTTTTCGCAACGGGTTTGCCGCCAGAACACAG
GTAAGTGCCGTGTGTGGTTCCCGCGGGCCTGGCCTCTTTACGGGTTATGGCCCTTGCGTGCCTTGAATTA
CTTCCACCTGGCTGCAGTACGTGATTCTTGATCCCGAGCTTCGGGTTGGAAGTGGGTGGGAGAGTTCGAG
GCCTTGCGCTTAAGGAGCCCCTTCGCCTCGTGCTTGAGTTGAGGCCTGGCCTGGGCGCTGGGGCCGCCGC
GTGCGAATCTGGTGGCACCTTCGCGCCTGTCTCGCTGCTTTCGATAAGTCTCTAGCCATTTAAAATTTTT
GATGACCTGCTGCGACGCTTTTTTTCTGGCAAGATAGTCTTGTAAATGCGGGCCAAGATCTGCACACTGG
TATTTCGGTTTTTGGGGCCGCGGGCGGCGACGGGGCCCGTGCGTCCCAGCGCACATGTTCGGCGAGGCGG
GGCCTGCGAGCGCGGCCACCGAGAATCGGACGGGGGTAGTCTCAAGCTGGCCGGCCTGCTCTGGTGCCTG
GCCTCGCGCCGCCGTGTATCGCCCCGCCCTGGGCGGCAAGGCTGGCCCGGTCGGCACCAGTTGCGTGAGC
GGAAAGATGGCCGCTTCCCGGCCCTGCTGCAGGGAGCTCAAAATGGAGGACGCGGCGCTCGGGAGAGCGG
GCGGGTGAGTCACCCACACAAAGGAAAAGGGCCTTTCCGTCCTCAGCCGTCGCTTCATGTGACTCCACGG
AGTACCGGGCGCCGTCCAGGCACCTCGATTAGTTCTCGAGCTTTTGGAGTACGTCGTCTTTAGGTTGGGG
GGAGGGGTTTTATGCGATGGAGTTTCCCCACACTGAGTGGGTGGAGACTGAAGTTAGGCCAGCTTGGCAC
TTGATGTAATTCTCCTTGGAATTTGCCCTTTTTGAGTTTGGATCTTGGTTCATTCTCAAGCCTCAGACAG
TGGTTCAAAGTTTTTTTCTTCCATTTCAGGTGTCGTGAGGCTAGCACCGCCACCATGGGGAGCCCCGAGG
ATGACCTGATTGGGATTCCATTCCCGGACCACAGCAGTGAGCTCCTGAGCTGCCTCAATGAGCAGCGCCA
GCTGGGCCACCTATGTGACCTCACCATCCGGACGCAGGGCCTTGAATACCGCACCCACAGGGCTGTGCTA
GCTGCCTGTAGCCACTACTTCAAGAAGCTTTTCACTGAGGGCGGTGGCGGAGCTGTCATGGGGGCCGGGG
GTAGCGGGACGGCCACTGGGGGAGCAGGGGCCGGTGTGTGTGAGCTGGACTTTGTAGGGCCAGAGGCACT
AGGCGCCCTCCTTGAATTTGCCTATACAGCCACACTGACCACCAGCAGCGCCAACATGCCAGCTGTGCTC
CAGGCTGCCCGCCTGCTGGAGATCCCGTGTGTCATCGCTGCTTGCATGGAGATTCTGCAGGGCAGTGGGC
TAGAAGCTCCCAGCCCGGACGAGGATGACTGTGAGCGAGCCCGCCAGTATCTGGAGGCCTTTGCCACAGC
CACGGCCTCTGGAGTTCCCAATGGTGAAGACAGTCCTCCACAGGTGCCCCTCCCACCACCTCCGCCACCG
CCACCTCGGCCTGTTGCCCGCCGCAGCCGCAAGCCCCGGAAAGCTTTCCTGCAAACCAAGGGGGCCAGAG
CAAACCACCTAGTCCCTGAGGTGCCCACAGTGCCCGCCCATCCCTTGACCTATGAGGAGGAGGAGGTGGC
GGGCAGAGTGGGCAGCAGTGGGGGCAGTGGGCCGGGGGACAGCTACAGCCCTCCCACAGGAACTGCCTCC
CCTCCTGAGGGTCCCCAGAGCTACGAACCCTATGAGGGTGAGGAAGAAGAAGAGGAGCTGGTATATCCCC
CAGCCTATGGGCTGGCGCAGGGTGGCGGGCCCCCGCTGTCCCCAGAGGAGCTGGGCTCAGATGAGGATGC
CATCGATCCTGACCTGATGGCCTACCTAAGCTCCCTGCACCAGGACAACCTGGCACCAGGCCTGGACAGC
CAAGACAAGCTGGTGCGCAAACGCCGCTCCCAGATGCCTCAGGAGTGCCCTGTCTGCCACAAGATCATCC
ATGGGGCAGGCAAACTGCCTCGCCACATGAGGACCCACACAGGCGAGAAGCCCTTTGCCTGCGAGGTCTG
CGGTGTTCGATTCACCAGGAACGACAAGCTGAAGATCCACATGCGGAAGCACACGGGAGAGCGCCCCTAC
TCATGCCCGCACTGCCCAGCCCGCTTCCTGCACAGCTACGACCTCAAGAACCACATGCACCTGCACACAG
GGGACCGGCCCTATGAGTGCCACCTGTGCCACAAGGCTTTCGCCAAGGAGGACCACCTGCAGCGCCACCT
CAAAGGCCAGAACTGCCTGGAGGTGCGCACCCGACGGCGCCGCAAGGACGATGCACCACCCCACTACCCA
CCACCCTCTACCGCTGCTGCATCCCCCGCTGGCCTCGACCTCTCCAATGGCCACCTGGACACCTTCCGCC
TCTCTCTAGCTCGATTCTGGGAGCAGTCAGCCCCCACTGGGCCCCCGGTCTCTACCCCAGGGCCCCCTGA
TGACGATGAGGAGGAAGGGGCACCCACCACACCCCAGGCTGAAGGTGCCATGGAGTCCTCTTAGTAATGA
ACTAGTCCGTAACTTGAAAGTATTTCGATTTCTTGGCTTTATATATCTTGTGGAAAGGACGAAGGCGGTG
ACGATCATACGCCCGAACGCGTTAAGTCGACAATCAACCTCTGGATTACAAAATTTGTGAAAGATTGACT
GGTATTCTTAACTATGTTGCTCCTTTTACGCTATGTGGATACGCTGCTTTAATGCCTTTGTATCATGCTA
TTGCTTCCCGTATGGCTTTCATTTTCTCCTCCTTGTATAAATCCTGGTTGCTGTCTCTTTATGAGGAGTT
GTGGCCCGTTGTCAGGCAACGTGGCGTGGTGTGCACTGTGTTTGCTGACGCAACCCCCACTGGTTGGGGC
ATTGCCACCACCTGTCAGCTCCTTTCCGGGACTTTCGCTTTCCCCCTCCCTATTGCCACGGCGGAACTCA
TCGCCGCCTGCCTTGCCCGCTGCTGGACAGGGGCTCGGCTGTTGGGCACTGACAATTCCGTGGTGTTGTC
GGGGAAATCATCGTCCTTTCCTTGGCTGCTCGCCTGTGTTGCCACCTGGATTCTGCGCGGGACGTCCTTC
TGCTACGTCCCTTCGGCCCTCAATCCAGCGGACCTTCCTTCCCGCGGCCTGCTGCCGGCTCTGCGGCCTC
TTCCGCGTCTTCGCCTTCGCCCTCAGACGAGTCGGATCTCCCTTTGGGCCGCCTCCCCGCGTCGACTTTA
AGACCAATGACTTACAAGGCAGCTGTAGATCTTAGCCACTTTTTAAAAGAAAAGGGGGGACTGGAAGGGC
TAATTCACTCCCAACGAAGACAAGATCTGCTTTTTGCTTGTACTGGGTCTCTCTGGTTAGACCAGATCTG
AGCCTGGGAGCTCTCTGGCTAACTAGGGAACCCACTGCTTAAGCCTCAATAAAGCTTGCCTTGAGTGCTT
CAAGTAGTGTGTGCCCGTCTGTTGTGTGACTCTGGTAACTAGAGATCCCTCAGACCCTTTTAGTCAGTGT
GGAAAATCTCTAGCAGTACGTATAGTAGTTCATGTCATCTTATTATTCAGTATTTATAACTTGCAAAGAA
ATGAATATCAGAGAGTGAGAGGAACTTGTTTATTGCAGCTTATAATGGTTACAAATAAAGCAATAGCATC
ACAAATTTCACAAATAAAGCATTTTTTTCACTGCATTCTAGTTGTGGTTTGTCCAAACTCATCAATGTAT
CTTATCATGTCTGGCTCTAGCTATCCCGCCCCTAACTCCGCCCATCCCGCCCCTAACTCCGCCCAGTTCC
GCCCATTCTCCGCCCCATGGCTGACTAATTTTTTTTATTTATGCAGAGGCCGAGGCCGCCTCGGCCTCTG
AGCTATTCCAGAAGTAGTGAGGAGGCTTTTTTGGAGGCCTAGGGACGTACCCAATTCGCCCTATAGTGAG
TCGTATTACGCGCGCTCACTGGCCGTCGTTTTACAACGTCGTGACTGGGAAAACCCTGGCGTTACCCAAC
TTAATCGCCTTGCAGCACATCCCCCTTTCGCCAGCTGGCGTAATAGCGAAGAGGCCCGCACCGATCGCCC
TTCCCAACAGTTGCGCAGCCTGAATGGCGAATGGG
[124 nt withheld, positions 7316-7439]
C
[91 nt withheld, positions 7441-7531]
A
[49 nt withheld, positions 7533-7581]
CCTTTGACGTTGGAGTCCACGTTCTTT
[37 nt withheld, positions 7609-7645]
ACCCTATCTCGGTCTATTCTTTTGATTTATAAGGGATTTTGCCGATTTCGGCCTATTGGTTAAAAAATGA
GCTGATTTAACAAAAATTTAACGCGAATTTTAACAAAATATTAACGCTTACAATTTAGGTGGCACTTTTC
GGGGAAATGTGCGCGGAACCCCTATTTGTTTATTTTTCTAAATACATTCAAATATGTATCCGCTCATGAG
ACAATAACCCTGATAAATGCTTCAATAATATTGAAAAAGGAAGAGTATGAGTATTCAACATTTCCGTGTC
GCCCTTATTCCCTTTTTTGCGGCATTTTGCCTTCCTGTTTTTGCTCACCCAGAAACGCTGGTGAAAGTAA
AAGATGCTGAAGATCAGTTGGGTGCACGAGTGGGTTACATCGAACTGGATCTCAACAGCGGTAAGATCCT
TGAGAGTTTTCGCCCCGAAGAACGTTTTCCAATGATGAGCACTTTTAAAGTTCTGCTATGTGGCGCGGTA
TTATCCCGTATTGACGCCGGGCAAGAGCAACTCGGTCGCCGCATACACTATTCTCAGAATGACTTGGTTG
AGTACTCACCAGTCACAGAAAAGCATCTTACGGATGGCATGACAGTAAGAGAATTATGCAGTGCTGCCAT
AACCATGAGTGATAACACTGCGGCCAACTTACTTCTGACAACGATCGGAGGACCGAAGGAGCTAACCGCT
TTTTTGCACAACATGGGGGATCATGTAACTCGCCTTGATCGTTGGGAACCGGAGCTGAATGAAGCCATAC
CAAACGACGAGCGTGACACCACGATGCCTGTAGCAATGGCAACAACGTTGCGCAAACTATTAACTGGCGA
ACTACTTACTCTAGCTTCCCGGCAACAATTAATAGACTGGATGGAGGCGGATAAAGTTGCAGGACCACTT
CTGCGCTCGGCCCTTCCGGCTGGCTGGTTTATTGCTGATAAATCTGGAGCCGGTGAGCGTGGGTCTCGCG
GTATCATTGCAGCACTGGGGCCAGATGGTAAGCCCTCCCGTATCGTAGTTATCTACACGACGGGGAGTCA
GGCAACTATGGATGAACGAAATAGACAGATCGCTGAGATAGGTGCCTCACTGATTAAGCATTGGTAACTG
TCAGACCAAGTTTACTCATATATACTTTAGATTGATTTAAAACTTCATTTTTAATTTAAAAGGATCTAGG
TGAAGATCCTTTTTGATAATCTCATGACCAAAATCCCTTAACGTGAGTTTTCGTTCCACTGAGCGTCAGA
CCCCGTAGAAAAGATCAAAGGATCTTCTTGAGATCCTTTTTTTCTGCGCGTAATCTGCTGCTTGCAAACA
AAAAAACCACCGCTACCAGCGGTGGTTTGTTTGCCGGATCAAGAGCTACCAACTCTTTTTCCGAAGGTAA
CTGGCTTCAGCAGAGCGCAGATACCAAATACTGTTCTTCTAGTGTAGCCGTAGTTAGGCCACCACTTCAA
GAACTCTGTAGCACCGCCTACATACCTCGCTCTGCTAATCCTGTTACCAGTGGCTGCTGCCAGTGGCGAT
AAGTCGTGTCTTACCGGGTTGGACTCAAGACGATAGTTACCGGATAAGGCGCAGCGGTCGGGCTGAACGG
GGGGTTCGTGCACACAGCCCAGCTTGGAGCGAACGACCTACACCGAACTGAGATACCTACAGCGTGAGCT
ATGAGAAAGCGCCACGCTTCCCGAAGGGAGAAAGGCGGACAGGTATCCGGTAAGCGGCAGGGTCGGAACA
GGAGAGCGCACGAGGGAGCTTCCAGGGGGAAACGCCTGGTATCTTTATAGTCCTGTCGGGTTTCGCCACC
TCTGACTTGAGCGTCGATTTTTGTGATGCTCGTCAGGGGGGCGGAGCCTATGGAAAAACGCCAGCAACGC
GGCCTTTTTACGGTTCCTGGCCTTTTGCTGGCCTTTTGCTCACATGTTCTTTCCTGCGTTATCCCCTGAT
TCTGTGGATAACCGTATTACCGCCTTTGAGTGAGCTGATACCGCTCGCCGCAGCCGAACGACCGAGCGCA
GCGAGTCAGTGAGCGAGGAAGCGGAAGAGCGCCCAATACGCAAACCGCCTCTCCCCGCGCGTTGGCCGAT
TCATTAATGCAGCTGGCACGACAGGTTTCCCGACTGGAAAGCGGGCAGTGAGCGCAACGCAATTAATGTG
AGTTAGCTCACTCATTAGGCACCCCAGGCTTTACACTTTATGCTTCCGGCTCGTATGTTGTGTGGAATTG
TGAGCGGATAACAATTTCACACAGGAAACAGCTATGACCATGATTACGCCAAGCGCGCAATTAACCCTCA
CTAAAGGGAACAAAAGCTGGAGCTGCAAGC
Features (pLannotate 1.2.2; 31 found; start..end, strand, type, name):
      5..231     +  promoter       RSV promoter: Rous sarcoma virus enhancer/promoter
    232..412     +  LTR            5' LTR (truncated): truncated 5' long terminal repeat (LTR) from HIV-1
    459..584     +  misc_feature   HIV-1 Ψ: packaging signal of human immunodeficiency virus type 1
    568..931     +  CDS            HIV-1 gag (fragment): gag protein from human immunodeficiency virus 1; gag
   1077..1310    +  misc_feature   RRE: The Rev response element (RRE) of HIV-1 allows for Rev-dependent mRNA export from the nucleus to the cytoplasm.
   1687..1713    +  CDS            Rev (fragment): human immunodeficiency virus 1 (HIV-1) Rev protein; rev; enhances nuclear export of unspliced and incompletely spliced viral mRNAs
   1720..1743    +  promoter       SV40 promoter (fragment): SV40 early promoter
   1744..1815    +  promoter       SV40 promoter (fragment): SV40 enhancer and early promoter
   1839..1974    +  rep_origin     SV40 ori: SV40 origin of replication
   2020..2616    +  CDS            PuroR (fragment): puromycin N-acetyltransferase; pac from Streptomyces; confers resistance to puromycin
   2665..2782    +  misc_feature   cPPT/CTS: central polypurine tract and central termination sequence of HIV-1
   2847..2913    +  CDS            small t antigen (fragment): SV40 (simian virus 40) small t antigen
   2920..4098    +  promoter       EF-1α promoter: strong constitutive promoter for human elongation factor EF-1α
   4115..5731    +  CDS            ZBTB7B: ZBT7B_HUMAN - Also known as ZBTB15, ZFP67, ZNF857B. Experimental evidence at protein level: Swiss-Prot protein existence level 1. Transcription regulator that acts as a key regulator of lineage commitment of immature T-cell precursors. Exerts distinct biological functions in the mammary epithelial cells and T cells in a tissue-specific manner. Necessary and sufficient for commitment of CD4 lineage, while its absence causes CD8 commitment. Development of immature T-cell precursors (thymocytes) to either the CD4 helper or CD8 killer T-cell lineages correlates precisely with their T-cell receptor
   5747..5800    +  promoter       U6 promoter (fragment): RNA polymerase III promoter for human U6 snRNA
   5842..6430    +  misc_feature   WPRE: woodchuck hepatitis virus posttranscriptional regulatory element
   6481..6500    +  misc_feature   cPPT/CTS (fragment): central polypurine tract and central termination sequence of HIV-1
   6502..6735    +  LTR            3' LTR (ΔU3): self-inactivating 3' long terminal repeat (LTR) from HIV-1
   6813..6934    +  polyA_signal   SV40 poly(A) signal: SV40 polyadenylation signal
   6974..7109    +  rep_origin     SV40 ori: SV40 origin of replication
   7130..7148    -  promoter       T7 promoter: promoter for bacteriophage T7 RNA polymerase
   7156..7311    +  CDS            lacZα (fragment): LacZα fragment of β-galactosidase; lacZ fragment
   7316..7744    +  rep_origin     f1 ori (sequence partly withheld): f1 bacteriophage origin of replication; arrow indicates direction of (+) strand synthesis
   7797..7901    +  promoter       AmpR promoter: bla
   7902..8762    +  CDS            AmpR: β-lactamase; bla; confers resistance to ampicillin, carbenicillin, and related antibiotics
   8933..9521    +  rep_origin     ori: high-copy-number ColE1/pMB1/pBR322/pUC origin of replication
   9704..9796    +  CDS            lacI (fragment): lac repressor; lacI; The lac repressor binds to the lac operator to inhibit transcription in E. coli. This inhibition can be relieved by adding lactose or isopropyl-β-D-thiogalactopyranoside (IPTG).
   9809..9830    +  protein_bind   CAP binding site: CAP binding activates transcription in the presence of cAMP. E. coli catabolite activator protein
   9845..9875    +  promoter       lac promoter: promoter for the E. coli lac operon
   9883..9899    +  protein_bind   lac operator: The lac repressor binds to the lac operator to inhibit transcription in E. coli. This inhibition can be relieved by adding lactose or isopropyl-β-D-thiogalactopyranoside (IPTG). lac repressor encoded by lacI
   9944..9962    +  promoter       T3 promoter: promoter for bacteriophage T3 RNA polymerase
