[The description below was written by a language model from this plasmid's Addgene catalogue record and pLannotate feature annotations shown in this document.]
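Description:
TFORF1737 is a lentiviral mammalian expression plasmid built on the pLX_TRC317 backbone and carrying the human transcription factor ZBTB7B (also known as THPOK or c-KROX), a zinc finger regulator best known for directing CD4 lineage commitment in developing T cells. It belongs to a large collection of barcoded transcription factor ORF vectors. Each clone pairs a synthesized ORF with a unique 24-bp barcode so that individual factors can be identified by sequencing in pooled overexpression screens, such as those used to map factors that drive directed differentiation. The feature table does not annotate the barcode itself. In bacteria the plasmid is maintained through a high-copy ColE1/pUC origin with ampicillin resistance, and an f1 origin and lac/T7/T3 remnants from the cloning backbone are also present. The depositor cautions that recombination can occur.

The viral portion has a third-generation layout. An RSV promoter drives a truncated HIV-1 5' LTR, followed by the Ψ packaging signal with a partial gag sequence, the Rev response element and a cPPT/CTS, ending in a self-inactivating ΔU3 3' LTR with a downstream SV40 polyadenylation signal. Two expression units sit between the LTRs. An SV40 early promoter drives puromycin N-acetyltransferase for selection of transduced cells. A strong constitutive EF-1α promoter drives the ZBTB7B coding sequence. A WPRE downstream of the ORF enhances transcript stability and expression. A short U6-derived fragment annotated between the ORF and the WPRE is not a functional promoter; its role is not stated in the record. No epitope tag or fluorescent reporter is annotated, so transduced cells are recovered by puromycin selection and identified by barcode readout.
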