Addgene plasmid #142839: TFORF1737
Purpose: Lentiviral vector for overexpressing transcription factor ORFs with unique 24-bp barcodes. Barcodes facilitate identification of transcription factors in pooled screens.
Depositing lab: Feng Zhang. Depositing organization: Broad Institute. Publication: A transcription factor atlas of directed differentiation. Joung J, Ma S, Tay T, Geiger-Schuller KR, Kirchgatterer PC, Verdine VK, Guo B, Arias-Garcia MA, Allen WE, Singh A, Kuksenko O, Abudayyeh OO, Gootenberg JS, Fu Z, Macrae RK, Buenrostro JD, Regev A, Zhang F. Cell. 2023 Jan 5;186(1):209-229.e26. doi: 10.1016/j.cell.2022.11.026. PubMed 36608654.
Backbone
  Vector backbone: pLX_TRC317
  Backbone manufacturer: Broad Institute Genetic Perturbation Platform
  Backbone size w/o insert (bp): 8264
  Vector type: Mammalian Expression, Lentiviral
  Selectable markers: Puromycin
Growth in bacteria
  Bacterial resistance: Ampicillin, 100 μg/mL
  Growth temperature: 37°C
  Growth strain: NEB Stable
  Copy number: High Copy
Gene/Insert
  Gene/Insert name: ZBTB7B
  Species: H. sapiens (human)
  Insert size (bp): 1721
  Entrez Gene: ZBTB7B (a.k.a. CKROX, THPOK, ZBTB15, ZFP-67, ZFP67, ZNF857B, c-KROX, hcKROX, vGAF)
  Promoter: EF1a
  Cloning method: Unknown
  Sequencing primers: 5′ GGGTGGAGACTGAAGTTAGGCCAG; 3′ CACATAGCGTAAAAGGAGCAACATAG
Terms and licenses: Academic/Nonprofit Terms; Industry Terms: Not Available to Industry
Depositor comments: XM_006711359,NM_001256455,XM_006711354,XM_006711353,XM_006711349,XM_011509599,XM_006711357,XM_006711358,XM_006711356,ENST00000535420,ENST00000368426,ENST00000292176 . The transcription factor ORF portion of this plasmid was synthesized by Genewiz. Please test multiple small colonies in case of plasmid recombination. To make this collection available in a timely manner, a portion of this collection was not fully sequenced by Addgene. If an Addgene verified full plasmid sequence is not available, please contact us prior to placing an order to request the full sequence.
How to cite: TFORF1737 was a gift from Feng Zhang (Addgene plasmid # 142839 ; http://n2t.net/addgene:142839 ; RRID:Addgene_142839)
