>Addgene plasmid #142839 | TFORF1737 | depositor partial sequence | sequence record 280655 | Insert
ACCGCCACCATGGGGAGCCCCGAGGATGACCTGATTGGGATTCCATTCCCGGACCACAGCAGTGAGCTCC
TGAGCTGCCTCAATGAGCAGCGCCAGCTGGGCCACCTATGTGACCTCACCATCCGGACGCAGGGCCTTGA
ATACCGCACCCACAGGGCTGTGCTAGCTGCCTGTAGCCACTACTTCAAGAAGCTTTTCACTGAGGGCGGT
GGCGGAGCTGTCATGGGGGCCGGGGGTAGCGGGACGGCCACTGGGGGAGCAGGGGCCGGTGTGTGTGAGC
TGGACTTTGTAGGGCCAGAGGCACTAGGCGCCCTCCTTGAATTTGCCTATACAGCCACACTGACCACCAG
CAGCGCCAACATGCCAGCTGTGCTCCAGGCTGCCCGCCTGCTGGAGATCCCGTGTGTCATCGCTGCTTGC
ATGGAGATTCTGCAGGGCAGTGGGCTAGAAGCTCCCAGCCCGGACGAGGATGACTGTGAGCGAGCCCGCC
AGTATCTGGAGGCCTTTGCCACAGCCACGGCCTCTGGAGTTCCCAATGGTGAAGACAGTCCTCCACAGGT
GCCCCTCCCACCACCTCCGCCACCGCCACCTCGGCCTGTTGCCCGCCGCAGCCGCAAGCCCCGGAAAGCT
TTCCTGCAAACCAAGGGGGCCAGAGCAAACCACCTAGTCCCTGAGGTGCCCACAGTGCCCGCCCATCCCT
TGACCTATGAGGAGGAGGAGGTGGCGGGCAGAGTGGGCAGCAGTGGGGGCAGTGGGCCGGGGGACAGCTA
CAGCCCTCCCACAGGAACTGCCTCCCCTCCTGAGGGTCCCCAGAGCTACGAACCCTATGAGGGTGAGGAA
GAAGAAGAGGAGCTGGTATATCCCCCAGCCTATGGGCTGGCGCAGGGTGGCGGGCCCCCGCTGTCCCCAG
AGGAGCTGGGCTCAGATGAGGATGCCATCGATCCTGACCTGATGGCCTACCTAAGCTCCCTGCACCAGGA
CAACCTGGCACCAGGCCTGGACAGCCAAGACAAGCTGGTGCGCAAACGCCGCTCCCAGATGCCTCAGGAG
TGCCCTGTCTGCCACAAGATCATCCATGGGGCAGGCAAACTGCCTCGCCACATGAGGACCCACACAGGCG
AGAAGCCCTTTGCCTGCGAGGTCTGCGGTGTTCGATTCACCAGGAACGACAAGCTGAAGATCCACATGCG
GAAGCACACGGGAGAGCGCCCCTACTCATGCCCGCACTGCCCAGCCCGCTTCCTGCACAGCTACGACCTC
AAGAACCACATGCACCTGCACACAGGGGACCGGCCCTATGAGTGCCACCTGTGCCACAAGGCTTTCGCCA
AGGAGGACCACCTGCAGCGCCACCTCAAAGGCCAGAACTGCCTGGAGGTGCGCACCCGACGGCGCCGCAA
GGACGATGCACCACCCCACTACCCACCACCCTCTACCGCTGCTGCATCCCCCGCTGGCCTCGACCTCTCC
AATGGCCACCTGGACACCTTCCGCCTCTCTCTAGCTCGATTCTGGGAGCAGTCAGCCCCCACTGGGCCCC
CGGTCTCTACCCCAGGGCCCCCTGATGACGATGAGGAGGAAGGGGCACCCACCACACCCCAGGCTGAAGG
TGCCATGGAGTCCTCTTAGTAATGAACTAGTCCGTAACTTGAAAGTATTTCGATTTCTTGGCTTTATATA
TCTTGTGGAAAGGACGAAGGCGGTGACGATCATACGCCCGA
