>Addgene plasmid #142839 | TFORF1737 | depositor partial sequence | sequence record 280656 | Barcode
AGGCGGTGACGATCATACGCCCGA
